Addgene plasmid #233542: JDW 1038 (pLenti6.2_CMV_MYC_TCF4_DN_P2A_H2A_mCherry)
Purpose: A CMV promoter driving expression of a murine dominant negative myc tagged TCF4.
Depositing lab: Joshua Wythe. Depositing organization: University of Virginia. Publication: Defining the Transcriptional and Epigenetic Basis of Organotypic Endothelial Diversity in the Developing and Adult Mouse. Cantu Gutierrez ME, Hill MC, Largoza G, Martin JF, Wythe JD. bioRxiv 2021.11.15.468651 10.1101/2021.11.15.468651.
Backbone
  Vector backbone: pLenti6.2-V5-DEST
  Vector type: Lentiviral
Growth in bacteria
  Bacterial resistance: Ampicillin, 100 μg/mL
  Growth temperature: 37°C
  Growth strain: NEB Stable
  Copy number: High Copy
Gene/Insert
  Gene/Insert name: TCF4
  Species: M. musculus (mouse)
  Mutation: lacks aa 1-56
  Entrez Gene: TCF4 (a.k.a. CDG2T, E2-2, FCD2, FECD3, ITF-2, ITF2, PTHS, SEF-2, SEF2, SEF2-1, SEF2-1A, SEF2-1B, SEF2-1D, TCF-4, bHLHb19)
  Tag / fusion protein: Myc (N terminal on insert)
  Cloning method: Gateway Cloning
Terms and licenses: Academic/Nonprofit Terms; Industry Terms: Not Available to Industry
Depositor comments: Please visit https://doi.org/10.1101/2021.11.15.468651 for bioRxiv preprint.
How to cite: JDW 1038 (pLenti6.2_CMV_MYC_TCF4_DN_P2A_H2A_mCherry) was a gift from Joshua Wythe (Addgene plasmid # 233542 ; http://n2t.net/addgene:233542 ; RRID:Addgene_233542)
