[The description below was written by a language model from this plasmid's Addgene catalogue record and pLannotate feature annotations shown in this document.]
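Description:
JDW 1038 (pLenti6.2_CMV_MYC_TCF4_DN_P2A_H2A_mCherry) is a 9,795-nt HIV-1-based lentiviral expression plasmid built on the pLenti6.2-V5-DEST Gateway backbone. In bacteria it is maintained through a high-copy ColE1/pUC-type origin and selected with ampicillin via β-lactamase; an f1 origin is also present. The viral portion has a chimeric RSV promoter fused to a truncated 5' LTR, the Ψ packaging signal with a gag fragment, the Rev response element, and a self-inactivating ΔU3 3' LTR followed by an SV40 polyadenylation signal. This arrangement allows the genomic RNA to be packaged when helper functions are supplied in trans, while leaving the integrated provirus without LTR promoter activity.

The payload lies between attB1 and attB2 sites left by Gateway recombination and is driven by the CMV immediate-early enhancer and promoter. It encodes an N-terminally Myc-tagged mouse TCF4 lacking amino acids 1-56, described as a dominant negative. The catalogue's Entrez link points to the bHLH factor TCF4 (E2-2), but the sequence annotation matches mouse Tcf7l2, the Wnt-pathway TCF/LEF factor also known as Tcf4, whose N-terminal truncations are classically used as dominant negatives. According to the construct name, a P2A self-cleaving peptide (not annotated in the feature table) links this protein to a histone H2A-mCherry fusion, so transduced cells are marked by red nuclear fluorescence. The backbone's V5 tag lies downstream of attB2; the record does not say whether it is read through. A PGK/EM7 promoter-driven blasticidin S deaminase cassette allows blasticidin selection of transduced cells. The associated study concerns transcriptional control of endothelial diversity in the mouse.
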