Features (pLannotate 1.2.2; 33 found; start..end, strand, type, name):
    164..397     -  misc_feature   RRE: The Rev response element (RRE) of HIV-1 allows for Rev-dependent mRNA export from the nucleus to the cytoplasm.
    543..906     -  CDS            HIV-1 gag (fragment): gag protein from human immunodeficiency virus 1; gag
    890..1015    -  misc_feature   HIV-1 Ψ: packaging signal of human immunodeficiency virus type 1
   1062..1242    -  LTR            5' LTR (truncated): truncated 5' long terminal repeat (LTR) from HIV-1
   1243..1469    -  promoter       RSV promoter: Rous sarcoma virus enhancer/promoter
   1497..1515    -  promoter       T3 promoter: promoter for bacteriophage T3 RNA polymerase
   1560..1576    -  protein_bind   lac operator: The lac repressor binds to the lac operator to inhibit transcription in E. coli. This inhibition can be relieved by adding lactose or isopropyl-β-D-thiogalactopyranoside (IPTG). lac repressor encoded by lacI
   1584..1614    -  promoter       lac promoter: promoter for the E. coli lac operon
   1629..1650    -  protein_bind   CAP binding site: CAP binding activates transcription in the presence of cAMP. E. coli catabolite activator protein
   1663..1755    -  CDS            lacI (fragment): lac repressor; lacI; The lac repressor binds to the lac operator to inhibit transcription in E. coli. This inhibition can be relieved by adding lactose or isopropyl-β-D-thiogalactopyranoside (IPTG).
   1938..2526    -  rep_origin     ori: high-copy-number ColE1/pMB1/pBR322/pUC origin of replication
   2697..3557    -  CDS            AmpR: β-lactamase; bla; confers resistance to ampicillin, carbenicillin, and related antibiotics
   3558..3662    -  promoter       AmpR promoter: bla
   3715..4143    -  rep_origin     f1 ori (sequence partly withheld): f1 bacteriophage origin of replication; arrow indicates direction of (+) strand synthesis
   4148..4303    -  CDS            lacZα (fragment): LacZα fragment of β-galactosidase; lacZ fragment
   4311..4329    +  promoter       T7 promoter: promoter for bacteriophage T7 RNA polymerase
   4350..4485    -  rep_origin     SV40 ori: SV40 origin of replication
   4525..4646    -  polyA_signal   SV40 poly(A) signal: SV40 polyadenylation signal
   4718..4951    -  LTR            3' LTR (ΔU3): self-inactivating 3' long terminal repeat (LTR) from HIV-1
   4953..5021    -  CDS            nef (fragment): NEF_HV1Z2 - Experimental evidence at protein level: Swiss-Prot protein existence level 1. Extracellular Nef protein targets CD4(+) T-lymphocytes for apoptosis by interacting with CXCR4 surface receptors. From Human immunodeficiency virus type 1 group M subtype D (isolate Z2/CDC-Z34) (HIV-1).
   5038..5436    -  CDS            BSD: blasticidin S deaminase; Aspergillus terreus BSD; confers resistance to blasticidin
   5455..5502    -  promoter       EM7 promoter: synthetic bacterial promoter&nbsp
   5516..6015    -  promoter       PGK promoter: mouse phosphoglycerate kinase 1 promoter
   6048..6089    -  CDS            V5 tag: epitope tag from simian virus 5
   6143..6163    +  protein_bind   attB2: mutant version of attB; core recombination site for the Gateway® BP reaction BP Clonase™
   6187..6894    -  CDS            mCherry: mCherry is a basic (constitutively fluorescent) red fluorescent protein published in 2004, derived from Discosoma sp.. It is reported to be a very rapidly-maturing monomer with low acid sensitivity.
   6901..7284    -  CDS            H2AZ2: H2AV_CHICK - Also known as H2AF. Experimental evidence at protein level: Swiss-Prot protein existence level 1. Variant histone H2A which replaces conventional H2A in a subset of nucleosomes. Nucleosomes wrap and compact DNA into chromatin, limiting DNA accessibility to the cellular machineries which require DNA as a template. Histones thereby play a central role in transcription regulation, DNA repair, DNA replication and chromosomal stability. DNA accessibility is regulated via a complex set of post- translational modifications of histones, also called histone code, and nucleosome remodeling.
   7360..8700    -  CDS            Tcf7l2: TF7L2_MOUSE - Also known as Tcf4. Experimental evidence at protein level: Swiss-Prot protein existence level 1. Participates in the Wnt signaling pathway and modulates MYC expression by binding to its promoter in a sequence-specific manner. Acts as repressor in the absence of CTNNB1, and as activator in its presence. Activates transcription from promoters with several copies of the Tcf motif CCTTTGATC in the presence of CTNNB1. TLE1, TLE2, TLE3 and TLE4 repress transactivation mediated by TCF7L2/TCF4 and CTNNB1. Expression of dominant-negative mutants results in cell-cycle arrest in G1 (By sim
   8737..8761    -  protein_bind   attB1: mutant version of attB; recombination site for the Gateway® BP reaction BP Clonase™
   8878..9081    -  promoter       CMV promoter: human cytomegalovirus (CMV) immediate early promoter
   9082..9385    -  enhancer       CMV enhancer: human cytomegalovirus immediate early enhancer
   9482..9582    -  CDS            Rev (fragment): human immunodeficiency virus 1 (HIV-1) Rev protein; rev; enhances nuclear export of unspliced and incompletely spliced viral mRNAs
   9595..6       -  CDS            env (fragment) (across the origin): ENV_HV2ST - Experimental evidence at protein level: Swiss-Prot protein existence level 1. The gp120-gp41 heterodimer allows rapid transcytosis of the virus through CD4 negative cells such as simple epithelial monolayers of the intestinal, rectal and endocervical epithelial barriers. Both gp120 and gp41 specifically recognize glycosphingolipids galactosyl- ceramide (GalCer) or 3' sulfo-galactosyl-ceramide (GalS) present in the lipid rafts structures of epithelial cells. Binding to these alternative receptors allows the rapid transcytosis of the virus through the epithelial cells. This transcyto
>Addgene plasmid #233542 | JDW 1038 (pLenti6.2_CMV_MYC_TCF4_DN_P2A_H2A_mCherry) | addgene full sequence | sequence record 462781 | Addgene NGS Result
TTCAATTAAGGAGTGTATTAAGCTTGTGTAATTGTTAATTTCTCTGTCCCACTCCATCCAGGTCGTGTGA
TTCCAAATCTGTTCCAGAGATTTATTACTCCAACTAGCATTCCAAGGCACAGCAGTGGTGCAAATGAGTT
TTCCAGAGCAACCCCAAATCCCCAGGAGCTGTTGATCCTTTAGGTATCTTTCCACAGCCAGGATTCTTGC
CTGGAGCTGCTTGATGCCCCAGACTGTGAGTTGCAACAGATGCTGTTGCGCCTCAATAGCCCTCAGCAAA
TTGTTCTGCTGCTGCACTATACCAGACAATAATTGTCTGGCCTGTACCGTCAGCGTCATTGACGCTGCGC
CCATAGTGCTTCCTGCTGCTCCCAAGAACCCAAGGAACAAAGCTCCTATTCCCACTGCTCTTTTTTCTCT
CTGCACCACTCTTCTCTTTGCCTTGGTGGGTGCTACTCCTAATGGTTCAATTTTTACTACTTTATATTTA
TATAATTCACTTCTCCAATTGTCCCTCATATCTCCTCCTCCAGGTCTGAAGATCAGCGGCCGCTTGCTGT
GCGGTGGTCTTACTTTTGTTTTGCTCTTCCTCTATCTTGTCTAAAGCTTCCTTGGTGTCTTTTATCTCTA
TCCTTTGATGCACACAATAGAGGGTTGCTACTGTATTATATAATGATCTAAGTTCTTCTGATCCTGTCTG
AAGGGATGGTTGTAGCTGTCCCAGTATTTGTCTACAGCCTTCTGATGTTTCTAACAGGCCAGGATTAACT
GCGAATCGTTCTAGCTCCCTGCTTGCCCATACTATATGTTTTAATTTATATTTTTTCTTTCCCCCTGGCC
TTAACCGAATTTTTTCCCATCGCGATCTAATTCTCCCCCGCTTAATACTGACGCTCTCGCACCCATCTCT
CTCCTTCTAGCCTCCGCTAGTCAAAATTTTTGGCGTACTCACCAGTCGCCGCCCCTCGCCTCTTGCCGTG
CGCGCTTCAGCAAGCCGAGTCCTGCGTCGAGAGAGCTCCTCTGGTTTCCCTTTCGCTTTCAAGTCCCTGT
TCGGGCGCCACTGCTAGAGATTTTCCACACTGACTAAAAGGGTCTGAGGGATCTCTAGTTACCAGAGTCA
CACAACAGACGGGCACACACTACTTGAAGCACTCAAGGCAAGCTTTATTGAGGCTTAAGCAGTGGGTTCC
CTAGTTAGCCAGAGAGCTCCCAGGCTCAGATCTGGTCTAACCAGAGAGACCCGTTTATGTATCGAGCTAG
GCACTTAAATACAATATCTCTGCAATGCGGCAATTCAGTGGTTCGTCCAATCCATGTCAGACCCGTCTGT
TGCCTTCCTAATAAGGCACGATCGTACCACCTTACTTCCACCAATCGGCATGCACGGTGCTTTTTCTCTC
CTTGTAAGGCATGTTGCTAACTCATCGTTACCATGTTGCAAGACTACAAGAGTATTGCATAAGACTACAT
TAAGCTTGCAGCTCCAGCTTTTGTTCCCTTTAGTGAGGGTTAATTGCGCGCTTGGCGTAATCATGGTCAT
AGCTGTTTCCTGTGTGAAATTGTTATCCGCTCACAATTCCACACAACATACGAGCCGGAAGCATAAAGTG
TAAAGCCTGGGGTGCCTAATGAGTGAGCTAACTCACATTAATTGCGTTGCGCTCACTGCCCGCTTTCCAG
TCGGGAAACCTGTCGTGCCAGCTGCATTAATGAATCGGCCAACGCGCGGGGAGAGGCGGTTTGCGTATTG
GGCGCTCTTCCGCTTCCTCGCTCACTGACTCGCTGCGCTCGGTCGTTCGGCTGCGGCGAGCGGTATCAGC
TCACTCAAAGGCGGTAATACGGTTATCCACAGAATCAGGGGATAACGCAGGAAAGAACATGTGAGCAAAA
GGCCAGCAAAAGGCCAGGAACCGTAAAAAGGCCGCGTTGCTGGCGTTTTTCCATAGGCTCCGCCCCCCTG
ACGAGCATCACAAAAATCGACGCTCAAGTCAGAGGTGGCGAAACCCGACAGGACTATAAAGATACCAGGC
GTTTCCCCCTGGAAGCTCCCTCGTGCGCTCTCCTGTTCCGACCCTGCCGCTTACCGGATACCTGTCCGCC
TTTCTCCCTTCGGGAAGCGTGGCGCTTTCTCATAGCTCACGCTGTAGGTATCTCAGTTCGGTGTAGGTCG
TTCGCTCCAAGCTGGGCTGTGTGCACGAACCCCCCGTTCAGCCCGACCGCTGCGCCTTATCCGGTAACTA
TCGTCTTGAGTCCAACCCGGTAAGACACGACTTATCGCCACTGGCAGCAGCCACTGGTAACAGGATTAGC
AGAGCGAGGTATGTAGGCGGTGCTACAGAGTTCTTGAAGTGGTGGCCTAACTACGGCTACACTAGAAGAA
CAGTATTTGGTATCTGCGCTCTGCTGAAGCCAGTTACCTTCGGAAAAAGAGTTGGTAGCTCTTGATCCGG
CAAACAAACCACCGCTGGTAGCGGTGGTTTTTTTGTTTGCAAGCAGCAGATTACGCGCAGAAAAAAAGGA
TCTCAAGAAGATCCTTTGATCTTTTCTACGGGGTCTGACGCTCAGTGGAACGAAAACTCACGTTAAGGGA
TTTTGGTCATGAGATTATCAAAAAGGATCTTCACCTAGATCCTTTTAAATTAAAAATGAAGTTTTAAATC
AATCTAAAGTATATATGAGTAAACTTGGTCTGACAGTTACCAATGCTTAATCAGTGAGGCACCTATCTCA
GCGATCTGTCTATTTCGTTCATCCATAGTTGCCTGACTCCCCGTCGTGTAGATAACTACGATACGGGAGG
GCTTACCATCTGGCCCCAGTGCTGCAATGATACCGCGAGACCCACGCTCACCGGCTCCAGATTTATCAGC
AATAAACCAGCCAGCCGGAAGGGCCGAGCGCAGAAGTGGTCCTGCAACTTTATCCGCCTCCATCCAGTCT
ATTAATTGTTGCCGGGAAGCTAGAGTAAGTAGTTCGCCAGTTAATAGTTTGCGCAACGTTGTTGCCATTG
CTACAGGCATCGTGGTGTCACGCTCGTCGTTTGGTATGGCTTCATTCAGCTCCGGTTCCCAACGATCAAG
GCGAGTTACATGATCCCCCATGTTGTGCAAAAAAGCGGTTAGCTCCTTCGGTCCTCCGATCGTTGTCAGA
AGTAAGTTGGCCGCAGTGTTATCACTCATGGTTATGGCAGCACTGCATAATTCTCTTACTGTCATGCCAT
CCGTAAGATGCTTTTCTGTGACTGGTGAGTACTCAACCAAGTCATTCTGAGAATAGTGTATGCGGCGACC
GAGTTGCTCTTGCCCGGCGTCAATACGGGATAATACCGCGCCACATAGCAGAACTTTAAAAGTGCTCATC
ATTGGAAAACGTTCTTCGGGGCGAAAACTCTCAAGGATCTTACCGCTGTTGAGATCCAGTTCGATGTAAC
CCACTCGTGCACCCAACTGATCTTCAGCATCTTTTACTTTCACCAGCGTTTCTGGGTGAGCAAAAACAGG
AAGGCAAAATGCCGCAAAAAAGGGAATAAGGGCGACACGGAAATGTTGAATACTCATACTCTTCCTTTTT
CAATATTATTGAAGCATTTATCAGGGTTATTGTCTCATGAGCGGATACATATTTGAATGTATTTAGAAAA
ATAAACAAATAGGGGTTCCGCGCACATTTCCCCGAAAAGTGCCACCTAAATTGTAAGCGTTAATATTTTG
TTAAAATTCGCGTTAAATTTTTGTTAAATCAGCTCATTTTTTAACCAATAGGCCGAAATCGGCAAAATCC
CTTATAAATCAAAAGAATAGACCGAGATAGGGT
[37 nt withheld, positions 3814-3850]
AAAGAACGTGGACTCCAACGTCAAAGG
[49 nt withheld, positions 3878-3926]
T
[91 nt withheld, positions 3928-4018]
G
[124 nt withheld, positions 4020-4143]
CCCATTCGCCATTCAGGCTGCGCAACTGTTGGGAAGGGCGATCGGTGCGGGCCTCTTCGCTATTACGCCA
GCTGGCGAAAGGGGGATGTGCTGCAAGGCGATTAAGTTGGGTAACGCCAGGGTTTTCCCAGTCACGACGT
TGTAAAACGACGGCCAGTGAGCGCGCGTAATACGACTCACTATAGGGCGAATTGGGTACGTCCCTAGGCC
TCCAAAAAAGCCTCCTCACTACTTCTGGAATAGCTCAGAGGCCGAGGCGGCCTCGGCCTCTGCATAAATA
AAAAAAATTAGTCAGCCATGGGGCGGAGAATGGGCGGAACTGGGCGGAGTTAGGGGCGGGATGGGCGGAG
TTAGGGGCGGGATAGCTAGAGCCAGACATGATAAGATACATTGATGAGTTTGGACAAACCACAACTAGAA
TGCAGTGAAAAAAATGCTTTATTTGTGAAATTTGTGATGCTATTGCTTTATTTGTAACCATTATAAGCTG
CAATAAACAAGTTCCTCTCACTCTCTGATATTCATTTCTTTGCAAGTTATAAATACTGAATAATAAGATG
ACATGAACTACTACTGCTAGAGATTTTCCACACTGACTAAAAGGGTCTGAGGGATCTCTAGTTACCAGAG
TCACACAACAGACGGGCACACACTACTTGAAGCACTCAAGGCAAGCTTTATTGAGGCTTAAGCAGTGGGT
TCCCTAGTTAGCCAGAGAGCTCCCAGGCTCAGATCTGGTCTAACCAGAGAGACCCAGTACAAGCAAAAAG
CAGATCTTGTCTTCGTTGGGAGTGAATTAGCCCTTCCAGTCCCCCCTTTTCTTTTAAAAAGTGGCTAAGA
TCTACAGCTGCCTTGTAAGTCATTGGTCTTAAAGGTACCGAGCTCGAATTGTGCTTAGCCCTCCCACACA
TAACCAGAGGGCAGCAATTCACGAATCCCAACTGCCGTCGGCTGTCCATCACTGTCCTTCACTATGGCTT
TGATCCCAGGATGCAGATCGAGAAGCACCTGTCGGCACCGTCCGCAGGGGCTCAAGATGCCCCTGTTCTC
ATTTCCGATCGCGACGATACAAGTCAGGTTGCCAGCTGCCGCAGCAGCAGCAGTGCCCAGCACCACGAGT
TCTGCACAAGGTCCCCCAGTAAAATGATATACATTGACACCAGTGAAGATGCGGCCGTCGCTAGAGAGAG
CTGCGCTGGCGACGCTGTAGTCTTCAGAGATGGGGATGCTGTTGATTGTAGCCGTTGCTCTTTCAATGAG
GGTGGATTCTTCTTGAGACAAAGGCTTGGCCATGGTTTAGTTCCTCACCTTGTCGTATTATACTATGCCG
ATATACTATGCCGATGATTAATTGTCAACACGTGTCTAGAGTCGAAAGGCCCGGAGATGAGGAAGAGGAG
AACAGCGCGGCAGACGTGCGCTTTTGAAGCGTGCAGAATGCCGGGCCTCCGGAGGACCTTCGGGCGCCCG
CCCCGCCCCTGAGCCCGCCCCTGAGCCCGCCCCCGGACCCACCCCTTCCCAGCCTCTGAGCCCAGAAAGC
GAAGGAGCAAAGCTGCTATTGGCCGCTGCCCCAAAGGCCTACCCGCTTCCATTGCTCAGCGGTGCTGTCC
ATCTGCACGAGACTAGTGAGACGTGCTACTTCCATTTGTCACGTCCTGCACGACGCGAGCTGCGGGGCGG
GGGGGAACTTCCTGACTAGGGGAGGAGTAGAAGGTGGCGCGAAGGGGCCACCAAAGAACGGAGCCGGTTG
GCGCCTACCGGTGGATGTGGAATGTGTGCGAGGCCAGAGGCCACTTGTGTAGCGCCAAGTGCCCAGCGGG
GCTGCTAAAGCGCATGCTCCAGACTGCCTTGGGAAAAGCGCCTCCCCTACCCGGTAGGTACCATCGTCAT
TACTAACCGGTACGCGTAGAATCGAGACCGAGGAGAGGGTTAGGGATAGGCTTACCTTCGAACCGCGGGC
CCTCTAGACTCGAGCGGCCGCCACTGTGCTGGATATCAACCACTTTGTACAAGAAAGCTGGGAGATCTCT
CGAGCTATCATTACTTGTACAGCTCGTCCATGCCGCCGGTGGAGTGGCGGCCCTCGGCGCGCTCGTACTG
TTCCACGATGGTGTAGTCCTCGTTGTGGGAGGTGATGTCCAGCTTGATGTTGACGTTGTAGGCGCCGGGC
AGCTGCACGGGCTTCTTGGCCTTGTAGGTGGTCTTGACCTCGGCGTCGTAGTGGCCGCCGTCCTTCAGCT
TCAGCCTCTGCTTGATCTCGCCCTTCAGGGCGCCGTCCTCGGGGTACATCCGCTCGGAGGAGGCCTCCCA
GCCCATGGTCTTCTTCTGCATTACGGGGCCGTCGGAGGGGAAGTTGGTGCCGCGCAGCTTCACCTTGTAG
ATGAACTCGCCGTCCTGCAGGGAGGAGTCCTGGGTCACGGTCACCACGCCGCCGTCCTCGAAGTTCATCA
CGCGCTCCCACTTGAAGCCCTCGGGGAAGGACAGCTTCAAGTAGTCGGGGATGTCGGCGGGGTGCTTCAC
GTAGGCCTTGGAGCCGTACATGAACTGAGGGGACAGGATGTCCCAGGCGAAGGGCAGGGGGCCGCCCTTG
GTCACCTTCAGCTTGGCGGTCTGGGTGCCCTCGTAGGGGCGGCCCTCGCCCTCGCCCTCGATCTCGAACT
CGTGGCCGTTCACGGAGCCCTCCATGTGCACCTTGAAGCGCATGAACTCCTTGATGATGGCCATGTTGTC
CTCCTCGCCCTTGCTCACCATCCCCCCTGCGGTTTTCTGCTGGCCCTTCTTACCAATCAGAGACTTGTGG
ATGTGAGGAATGACTCCTCCTCCAGCAATGGTGGCCTTGATAAGCGAGTCCAGCTCCTCGTCTCCGCGGA
TGGCCAGCTGTAAATGTCTGGGAGTGATTCGCTTCACCTTCAGATCCTTAGAAGCGTTTCCAGCCAACTC
CAGCACCTCAGCGGTGAGATACTCCAGGATAGCAGCACTGTAAACCGCAGCTGTAGCTCCGACACGGCCA
TGGCTGGTGGTTCGTGTCTTCAGGTGCCTGTGGATACGACCTACAGGGAACTGCAGACCAGCTCTCTGAG
ATCTGGAGACGGCTTTCGTCTTGGCTTTTCCACTGTCTTTACCTGCTTTTCCACCTGCCATCCTAGGTGG
CCCGGGATTCTCTTCGACATCCCCTGCTTGTTTCAACAGGGAGAAGTTAGTGGCTCCGGTACCTCGAAGA
CTGCAGGGGCCGCACCAGTTATTCTGTTGATCAAGGCCAAAGCGCGCTCGGCATTTCTTAGGAGCGCTCA
GGTCTGTGATCGGAGGAAGCGAAAGGCAAGGATTTAGGAAACATTCGCTGTGTTCGTTGGTTTCCCCCGG
CTGCTTGTCTCTTTTTCTCTTCTTCTTCTTCCCATAGTTATCCCGTGCAGACCAGCCAGGGTACAGCTGC
ATGTGAAGCTGTCGTTCCTTCCGGGCCAGCTCGTAGTATTTTGCCTGTTCTTCCCTGGACAGGGCGTGCC
ACCTGCGCCCGAGAATCTGGTTGATGGCTGCACTCTCTTTCAATGTGCATTCGGCCACCACCTTCGCTCT
CATCTCTTTCATATACAACATGAATGCATTAAGGGGCTTCTTTATGTGGGGCTTCTTCTTCTCTTCTTCC
TTTTTGGAGTCCTGATGCTTTGAGCTGTGGAGTGAGCCGACGTCACTCTGGGAGGATTCCTGCTTGACTG
TCGGTGTGACGATGGCCGGGTGAGGGATGCCGGTCGTGTGCAGAGTGTGATGGGGAGGGACCATATGGGG
AGGGAACCTAGACATAGATGCGTTGACTGTCAGCGCTGTGGGGTAGGGGTGTCTGAATCCTCCTGTCGTG
ATTGGGTACACAGGCTGACCTTGCTGTGGTACTAACCATCCTAGCGGATGGGGGATTTGTCCTACGGTGC
CGGGCGACAGCGGGTAATATGGAGAGATATCTGGAGGGTGCGGAGGCCTTGGGATTCCTGTTTTGGGGTC
TACGTCAGCTGGTAAGTGCGGAGGTGGATTTCCCGGGGTGAAGTGTTCATTGCTGTACGTGATGAGAGGC
GTGAGTGGGTGGACATGGTGGGGGTGTTGCACCACCGGTACTTTGTTCGAAACGATGTGTGCTGGCGACG
GCGAACGAGCATCCTTGAGGGTTTGTCTGCTCTGGAGGCTTCCTGCTTGGACATCAAGCAGTGGCCATTT
CATCTGAAGATACTGAATTGCAATCTGGTGTTCAATCGTTTTGTACGCAGAGTAATGAGTGCTGCCGGAT
TGAAAATGGAGGGTTCGGGCGGTGGGCGAGAGCGATCCGTTGGGGAGGTAGGGGCTCGTCAGGTCGGGGA
TCATGATGAAGGGGTAGCCGGGATACGGTGGCCCCTTAAAGAGCCCTCCATCTTGCCTCTTGGCCGCTTC
TTCCAAACTTTCCCGGGATTTATCTCGGAAACTTTCGGAGCGAGGCGGAGGCCGTCTTTCCGCCTCGGAA
TCGGAGGAGCTGTCTTGCATAGAGATCTCGGTCGACCGAATTCGGGCCTCCATGGCCATAAGCAGGTCCT
CCTCTGAGATCAGCTTCTGCATTGATGCCATGGTGGGGGATCCAGCCTGCTTTTTTGTACAAACTTGTTG
ATATCTGCAGAATTCCACCACACTGGACTAGTGGATCCTCTAGAGTCGGTGTCTTCTATGGAGGTCAAAA
CAGCGTGGATGGCGTCTCCAGGCGATCTGACGGTTCACTAAACGAGCTCTGCTTATATAGACCTCCCACC
GTACACGCCTACCGCCCATTTGCGTCAATGGGGCGGAGTTGTTACGACATTTTGGAAAGTCCCGTTGATT
TTGGTGCCAAAACAAACTCCCATTGACGTCAATGGGGTGGAGACTTGGAAATCCCCGTGAGTCAAACCGC
TATCCACGCCCATTGATGTACTGCCAAAACCGCATCACCATGGTAATAGCGATGACTAATACGTAGATGT
ACTGCCAAGTAGGAAAGTCCCATAAGGTCATGTACTGGGCATAATGCCAGGCGGGCCATTTACCGTCATT
GACGTCAATAGGGGGCGTACTTGGCATATGATACACTTGATGTACTGCCAAGTGGGCAGTTTACCGTAAA
TACTCCACCCATTGACGTCAATGGAAAGTCCCTATTGGCGTTACTATGGGAACATACGTCATTATTGACG
TCAATGGGCGGGGGTCGTTGGGCGGTCAGCCAGGCGGGCCATTTACCGTAAGTTATGTAACGCGGAACTC
CCAAGCTTATCGCAGACCCAGTCGCTAGCGTTAACGTCGACATCGCAGACCCAGTCGCTAGCGTTAACGT
CGACATCGATACCGTCGAGATCCGTTCACTAATCGAATGGATCTGTCTCTGTCTCTCTCTCCACCTTCTT
CTTCTATTCCTTCGGGCCTGTCGGGTCCCCTCGGGGTTGGGAGGTGGGTCTGAAACGATAATGGTGAATA
TCCCTGCCTAACTCTATTCACTATAGAAAGTACAGCAAAAACTATTCTTAAACCTACCAAGCCTCCTACT
ATCATTATGAATAATTTTATATACCACAGCCAATTTGTTATGTTAAACCAATTCCACAAACTTGCCCATT
TATCTAATTCCAATAATTCTTGTTCATTCTTTTCTTGCTGGTTTTGCGATTC
